Addgene plasmid #214295: pET21b-Rac1/13C-FKBP-MBP
Purpose: Express split-Rac1 fragment fused with FKBP and MBP
Depositing lab: Cliff Stains. Depositing organization: University of Virginia. Publication: Standardized Parts for Activation of Small GTPase Signaling in Living Cells. He Y, Faulkner BM, Roberti MA, Bassford DK, Stains C. Angew Chem Int Ed Engl. 2024 Jul 26:e202403499. doi: 10.1002/anie.202403499. PubMed 39058298.
Backbone
  Vector backbone: pET21b-C-MBP
  Backbone manufacturer: Self-built
  Vector type: Bacterial Expression
Growth in bacteria
  Bacterial resistance: Ampicillin, 100 μg/mL
  Growth temperature: 37°C
  Growth strain: NEB Stable
  Copy number: High Copy
Gene/Insert
  Gene/Insert name: Split-Rac1 fragment fused with FKBP
  Species: H. sapiens (human)
  Insert size (bp): 921
  Mutation: Rac1-Q61L
  Entrez Gene: RAC1 (a.k.a. MIG5, MRD48, Rac-1, TC-25, p21-Rac1)
  Promoter: T7
  Tag / fusion protein: Maltose-binding protein (MBP) (C terminal on insert)
  Cloning method: Restriction Enzyme; 5′ cloning site NdeI (not destroyed); 3′ cloning site HindIII (not destroyed)
Terms and licenses: Academic/Nonprofit Terms; Industry Terms: Not Available to Industry
Depositor comments: This vector is built using pET21b(+) as the original vector
How to cite: pET21b-Rac1/13C-FKBP-MBP was a gift from Cliff Stains (Addgene plasmid # 214295 ; http://n2t.net/addgene:214295 ; RRID:Addgene_214295)
