[The description below was written by a language model from this plasmid's Addgene catalogue record and pLannotate feature annotations shown in this document.]
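Description:
pET21b-Rac1/13C-FKBP-MBP is a bacterial expression plasmid built on a custom pET21b derivative (pET21b-C-MBP, itself made from pET21b(+)) that appends maltose-binding protein to the C terminus of whatever is cloned into it. The 7.4 kb plasmid replicates through a ColE1/pBR322-type origin accompanied by the rop gene and bom site, carries an f1 origin for single-stranded DNA production, and is selected with ampicillin via the β-lactamase gene. The catalogue lists it as high copy, although rop normally moderates copy number in pET-type backbones. Short tetracycline-resistance fragments in the annotation are non-functional pBR322 remnants.

The payload, cloned between NdeI and HindIII, is a 921 bp human insert encoding a fragment of split Rac1 carrying the constitutively activating Q61L mutation, fused to an FKBP domain. The automated annotation matches this domain to DmrB, the F36V variant of FKBP12, whereas the catalogue entry simply calls it FKBP, so the exact variant should be checked against the sequence. MBP lacking its signal sequence follows in frame to aid solubility and allow amylose purification, and a downstream His-tag segment (the annotated match is six residues long) also appears to be part of the reading frame. Expression is driven by the T7 promoter with an adjacent lac operator and the T7 gene 10 ribosome binding site, ends at the T7 terminator, and is held off by plasmid-encoded lacI until IPTG induction in a host supplying T7 RNA polymerase.

The stated purpose is production of this split-Rac1–FKBP–MBP protein. It belongs to a set of standardized split small-GTPase parts for activating GTPase signalling, where an FKBP fusion would typically permit ligand-induced reassembly with a complementary fragment. The partner fragment is not described in this record.
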