Features (pLannotate 1.2.2; 21 found; start..end, strand, type, name):
     79..126     -  terminator     T7 terminator: transcription terminator for bacteriophage T7 RNA polymerase
    134..183     -  CDS            SET1 (fragment): solubility-enhancement tag derived from T7 phage gene 10B
    193..210     -  CDS            9xHis (fragment): 9xHis affinity tag
    232..1324    -  CDS            MBP (fragment): maltose binding protein from E. coli; malE (mutated); This version of the gene does not encode a signal sequence, so MBP will remain in the cytosol.
   1351..1671    -  CDS            DmrB: F36V mutant of FK506-binding protein FKBP12 binds synthetic ligands that do not bind wild-type FKBP
   1762..2268    -  CDS            Rac1 (Q61L) (fragment): constitutively active mutant of human Rac family small GTPase 1
   2279..2301    -  RBS            RBS: efficient ribosome binding site from bacteriophage T7 gene 10 (Olins and Rangwala, 1989)
   2316..2340    -  protein_bind   lac operator: The lac repressor binds to the lac operator to inhibit transcription in E. coli. This inhibition can be relieved by adding lactose or isopropyl-β-D-thiogalactopyranoside (IPTG). lac repressor encoded by lacI
   2341..2359    -  promoter       T7 promoter: promoter for bacteriophage T7 RNA polymerase
   2381..2660    +  CDS            TcR (fragment): tetracycline efflux protein; tet; confers resistance to tetracycline
   2668..2745    +  promoter       lacI promoter: lacI
   2746..3828    +  CDS            lacI: lac repressor; lacI; The lac repressor binds to the lac operator to inhibit transcription in E. coli. This inhibition can be relieved by adding lactose or isopropyl-β-D-thiogalactopyranoside (IPTG).
   3841..3862    +  protein_bind   CAP binding site: CAP binding activates transcription in the presence of cAMP. E. coli catabolite activator protein
   3877..4168    +  CDS            TcR (fragment): tetracycline efflux protein; tet; confers resistance to tetracycline
   4240..4620    -  CDS            YPB1_ECOLX: Protein predicted: Swiss-Prot protein existence level 4. From Escherichia coli.
   4637..4828    +  CDS            rop: Rop protein, which maintains plasmids at low copy number; rop
   4930..5069    +  misc_feature   bom: basis of mobility region from pBR322
   5255..5843    -  rep_origin     ori: high-copy-number ColE1/pMB1/pBR322/pUC origin of replication
   6014..6874    -  CDS            AmpR: β-lactamase; bla; confers resistance to ampicillin, carbenicillin, and related antibiotics
   6875..6979    -  promoter       AmpR promoter: bla
   7032..42      -  rep_origin     f1 ori (across the origin) (sequence partly withheld): f1 bacteriophage origin of replication; arrow indicates direction of (+) strand synthesis
>Addgene plasmid #214295 | pET21b-Rac1/13C-FKBP-MBP | addgene full sequence | sequence record 422231 | Addgene NGS Result
[42 nt withheld, positions 1-42]
CCCATTCGCCAATCCGGATATAGTTCCTCCTTTCAGCAAAAAACCCCTCAAGACCCGTTTAGAGGCCCCA
AGGGGTTATGCTAGTTATTGCTCAGCGGTGGCAGCAGCCAACTCAGCTTCCTTTCGGGCTTTGTTAGCAG
CCGGATCTCAGTGGTGGTGGTGGTGGTGCTCGAGCTACGAGCTGGAATTAGTCTGCGCGTCTTTCAGGGC
TTCATCGACAGTCTGACGACCGCTGGCGGCGTTGATCACCGCAGTACGCACGGCATACCAGAAAGCGGAC
ATCTGCGGGATGTTCGGCATGATTTCACCTTTCTGGGCGTTTTCCATAGTGGCGGCAATACGTGGATCTT
TCGCCAACTCTTCCTCGTAAGACTTCAGCGCTACGGCACCCAGCGGTTTGTCTTTATTAACCGCTTCCAG
ACCTTCATCAGTCAGCAGATAGTTTTCGAGGAACTCTTTTGCCAGCTCTTTGTTCGGACTGGCGGCGTTA
ATACCTGCGCTCAGCACGCCAACGAACGGTTTGGATGGTTGACCCTTGAAGGTCGGCAGTACCGTTACAC
CATAATTCACTTTGCTGGTGTCGATGTTGGACCATGCCCACGGGCCGTTGATGGTCATCGCTGTTTCGCC
TTTATTAAAGGCAGCTTCTGCGATGGAGTAATCGGTGTCTGCATTCATGTGTTTGTTTTTAATCAGGTCA
ACCAGGAAGGTCAGACCCGCTTTCGCGCCAGCGTTATCCACGCCCACGTCTTTAATGTCGTACTTGCCGT
TTTCATACTTGAACGCATAACCCCCGTCAGCAGCAATCAGCGGCCAGGTGAAGTACGGTTCTTGCAGGTT
GAACATCAGCGCGCTCTTACCTTTCGCTTTCAGTTCTTTATCCAGCGCCGGGATCTCTTCCCAGGTTTTT
GGCGGGTTCGGCAGCAGGTCTTTGTTATAAATCAGCGATAACGCTTCAACAGCGATCGGGTAAGCAATCA
GCTTGCCGTTGTAACGTACGGCATCCCAGGTAAACGGATACAGCTTGTCCTGGAACGCTTTGTCCGGGGT
GATTTCAGCCAACAGGCCAGATTGAGCGTAGCCACCAAAGCGGTCGTGTGCCCAGAAGATAATGTCAGGG
CCATCGCCAGTTGCCGCAACCTGTGGGAATTTCTCTTCCAGTTTATCCGGATGCTCAACGGTGACTTTAA
TTCCGGTATCTTTCTCGAATTTCTTACCGACTTCAGCGAGACCGTTATAGCCTTTATCGCCGTTAATCCA
GATTACCAGTTTACCTTCTTCGCCCTGGAAGTACAGGTTCTCAAGCTTTTCCAGTTTTAGAAGCTCCACA
TCGAAGACGAGAGTGGCATGTGGTGGGATGATGCCTGGGTGCCCAGTGGCACCATAGGCATAATCTGGAG
ATATAGTCAGTTTGGCTCTCTGACCCACACTCATCTGGGCAACCCCTTCTTCCCAGCCTCGGATCACCTC
CTGCTTGCCTAGCATAAACTTAAAGGGCTTGTTTCTGTCCCGGGAGGAATCAAATTTCTTTCCATCTTCA
AGCATCCCGGTGTAGTGCACCACGCAGGTCTGGCCGCGCTTGGGGAAGGTGCGCCCGTCTCCTGGGGAGA
TGGTTTCCACCTGCACTCCGCCCCGGGACGCGTACGAGATCTGACCTCCGCCAGATGAGCCACCTCCCTG
CAGGCGCGCCGTGTACACGAGCTCCCAATTGGGATCCCCCACGGGAGGCGGGCAGAGGACTGCTCGGATC
GCTTCGTCAAACACTGTCTTGAGGCCTCGCTGTGTGAGCGCCGAGCACTCCAGGTATTTTACAGCACCAA
TCTCCTTAGCCATGGCTAGACCCTGCGGATAGGTGATGGGAGTCAGCTTCTTCTCCTTCAGTTTCTCGAT
CGTGTCTTTATCATCCCTAAGATCAAGTTTAGTTCCCACTAGGATGATGGGAGTGTTGGGACAGTGGTGC
CGCACCTCAGGATACCACTTTGCACGGACATTTTCAAATGATGCAGGACTCACAAGGGAAAAGCAAATTA
AGAACACATCTGTTTGCGGATAGGATAGGGGGCGTAATCTGTCATAATCTTCTAGTCCAGCTGTATCCCA
TAAGCCCAGATTCACCGGTTTTCCATCTACCATAACATTGGCAGAATAATTGTCAAAGACAGTAGGGATA
TATTCTCCAGGAAATGCATTGGTTGTGTAACTGATCAGTAGGCAAGTTTTACCTACCATATGTATATCTC
CTTCTTAAAGTTAAACAAAATTATTTCTAGAGGGGAATTGTTATCCGCTCACAATTCCCCTATAGTGAGT
CGTATTAATTTCGCGGGATCGAGATCTCGATCCTCTACGCCGGACGCATCGTGGCCGGCATCACCGGCGC
CACAGGTGCGGTTGCTGGCGCCTATATCGCCGACATCACCGATGGGGAAGATCGGGCTCGCCACTTCGGG
CTCATGAGCGCTTGTTTCGGCGTGGGTATGGTGGCAGGCCCCGTGGCCGGGGGACTGTTGGGCGCCATCT
CCTTGCATGCACCATTCCTTGCGGCGGCGGTGCTCAACGGCCTCAACCTACTACTGGGCTGCTTCCTAAT
GCAGGAGTCGCATAAGGGAGAGCGTCGAGATCCCGGACACCATCGAATGGCGCAAAACCTTTCGCGGTAT
GGCATGATAGCGCCCGGAAGAGAGTCAATTCAGGGTGGTGAATGTGAAACCAGTAACGTTATACGATGTC
GCAGAGTATGCCGGTGTCTCTTATCAGACCGTTTCCCGCGTGGTGAACCAGGCCAGCCACGTTTCTGCGA
AAACGCGGGAAAAAGTGGAAGCGGCGATGGCGGAGCTGAATTACATTCCCAACCGCGTGGCACAACAACT
GGCGGGCAAACAGTCGTTGCTGATTGGCGTTGCCACCTCCAGTCTGGCCCTGCACGCGCCGTCGCAAATT
GTCGCGGCGATTAAATCTCGCGCCGATCAACTGGGTGCCAGCGTGGTGGTGTCGATGGTAGAACGAAGCG
GCGTCGAAGCCTGTAAAGCGGCGGTGCACAATCTTCTCGCGCAACGCGTCAGTGGGCTGATCATTAACTA
TCCGCTGGATGACCAGGATGCCATTGCTGTGGAAGCTGCCTGCACTAATGTTCCGGCGTTATTTCTTGAT
GTCTCTGACCAGACACCCATCAACAGTATTATTTTCTCCCATGAAGACGGTACGCGACTGGGCGTGGAGC
ATCTGGTCGCATTGGGTCACCAGCAAATCGCGCTGTTAGCGGGCCCATTAAGTTCTGTCTCGGCGCGTCT
GCGTCTGGCTGGCTGGCATAAATATCTCACTCGCAATCAAATTCAGCCGATAGCGGAACGGGAAGGCGAC
TGGAGTGCCATGTCCGGTTTTCAACAAACCATGCAAATGCTGAATGAGGGCATCGTTCCCACTGCGATGC
TGGTTGCCAACGATCAGATGGCGCTGGGCGCAATGCGCGCCATTACCGAGTCCGGGCTGCGCGTTGGTGC
GGATATCTCGGTAGTGGGATACGACGATACCGAAGACAGCTCATGTTATATCCCGCCGTTAACCACCATC
AAACAGGATTTTCGCCTGCTGGGGCAAACCAGCGTGGACCGCTTGCTGCAACTCTCTCAGGGCCAGGCGG
TGAAGGGCAATCAGCTGTTGCCCGTCTCACTGGTGAAAAGAAAAACCACCCTGGCGCCCAATACGCAAAC
CGCCTCTCCCCGCGCGTTGGCCGATTCATTAATGCAGCTGGCACGACAGGTTTCCCGACTGGAAAGCGGG
CAGTGAGCGCAACGCAATTAATGTAAGTTAGCTCACTCATTAGGCACCGGGATCTCGACCGATGCCCTTG
AGAGCCTTCAACCCAGTCAGCTCCTTCCGGTGGGCGCGGGGCATGACTATCGTCGCCGCACTTATGACTG
TCTTCTTTATCATGCAACTCGTAGGACAGGTGCCGGCAGCGCTCTGGGTCATTTTCGGCGAGGACCGCTT
TCGCTGGAGCGCGACGATGATCGGCCTGTCGCTTGCGGTATTCGGAATCTTGCACGCCCTCGCTCAAGCC
TTCGTCACTGGTCCCGCCACCAAACGTTTCGGCGAGAAGCAGGCCATTATCGCCGGCATGGCGGCCCCAC
GGGTGCGCATGATCGTGCTCCTGTCGTTGAGGACCCGGCTAGGCTGGCGGGGTTGCCTTACTGGTTAGCA
GAATGAATCACCGATACGCGAGCGAACGTGAAGCGACTGCTGCTGCAAAACGTCTGCGACCTGAGCAACA
ACATGAATGGTCTTCGGTTTCCGTGTTTCGTAAAGTCTGGAAACGCGGAAGTCAGCGCCCTGCACCATTA
TGTTCCGGATCTGCATCGCAGGATGCTGCTGGCTACCCTGTGGAACACCTACATCTGTATTAACGAAGCG
CTGGCATTGACCCTGAGTGATTTTTCTCTGGTCCCGCCGCATCCATACCGCCAGTTGTTTACCCTCACAA
CGTTCCAGTAACCGGGCATGTTCATCATCAGTAACCCGTATCGTGAGCATCCTCTCTCGTTTCATCGGTA
TCATTACCCCCATGAACAGAAATCCCCCTTACACGGAGGCATCAGTGACCAAACAGGAAAAAACCGCCCT
TAACATGGCCCGCTTTATCAGAAGCCAGACATTAACGCTTCTGGAGAAACTCAACGAGCTGGACGCGGAT
GAACAGGCAGACATCTGTGAATCGCTTCACGACCACGCTGATGAGCTTTACCGCAGCTGCCTCGCGCGTT
TCGGTGATGACGGTGAAAACCTCTGACACATGCAGCTCCCGGAGACGGTCACAGCTTGTCTGTAAGCGGA
TGCCGGGAGCAGACAAGCCCGTCAGGGCGCGTCAGCGGGTGTTGGCGGGTGTCGGGGCGCAGCCATGACC
CAGTCACGTAGCGATAGCGGAGTGTATACTGGCTTAACTATGCGGCATCAGAGCAGATTGTACTGAGAGT
GCACCATTGCGGTGTGAAATACCGCACAGATGCGTAAGGAGAAAATACCGCATCAGGCGCTCTTCCGCTT
CCTCGCTCACTGACTCGCTGCGCTCGGTCGTTCGGCTGCGGCGAGCGGTATCAGCTCACTCAAAGGCGGT
AATACGGTTATCCACAGAATCAGGGGATAACGCAGGAAAGAACATGTGAGCAAAAGGCCAGCAAAAGGCC
AGGAACCGTAAAAAGGCCGCGTTGCTGGCGTTTTTCCATAGGCTCCGCCCCCCTGACGAGCATCACAAAA
ATCGACGCTCAAGTCAGAGGTGGCGAAACCCGACAGGACTATAAAGATACCAGGCGTTTCCCCCTGGAAG
CTCCCTCGTGCGCTCTCCTGTTCCGACCCTGCCGCTTACCGGATACCTGTCCGCCTTTCTCCCTTCGGGA
AGCGTGGCGCTTTCTCATAGCTCACGCTGTAGGTATCTCAGTTCGGTGTAGGTCGTTCGCTCCAAGCTGG
GCTGTGTGCACGAACCCCCCGTTCAGCCCGACCGCTGCGCCTTATCCGGTAACTATCGTCTTGAGTCCAA
CCCGGTAAGACACGACTTATCGCCACTGGCAGCAGCCACTGGTAACAGGATTAGCAGAGCGAGGTATGTA
GGCGGTGCTACAGAGTTCTTGAAGTGGTGGCCTAACTACGGCTACACTAGAAGGACAGTATTTGGTATCT
GCGCTCTGCTGAAGCCAGTTACCTTCGGAAAAAGAGTTGGTAGCTCTTGATCCGGCAAACAAACCACCGC
TGGTAGCGGTGGTTTTTTTGTTTGCAAGCAGCAGATTACGCGCAGAAAAAAAGGATCTCAAGAAGATCCT
TTGATCTTTTCTACGGGGTCTGACGCTCAGTGGAACGAAAACTCACGTTAAGGGATTTTGGTCATGAGAT
TATCAAAAAGGATCTTCACCTAGATCCTTTTAAATTAAAAATGAAGTTTTAAATCAATCTAAAGTATATA
TGAGTAAACTTGGTCTGACAGTTACCAATGCTTAATCAGTGAGGCACCTATCTCAGCGATCTGTCTATTT
CGTTCATCCATAGTTGCCTGACTCCCCGTCGTGTAGATAACTACGATACGGGAGGGCTTACCATCTGGCC
CCAGTGCTGCAATGATACCGCGAGACCCACGCTCACCGGCTCCAGATTTATCAGCAATAAACCAGCCAGC
CGGAAGGGCCGAGCGCAGAAGTGGTCCTGCAACTTTATCCGCCTCCATCCAGTCTATTAATTGTTGCCGG
GAAGCTAGAGTAAGTAGTTCGCCAGTTAATAGTTTGCGCAACGTTGTTGCCATTGCTGCAGGCATCGTGG
TGTCACGCTCGTCGTTTGGTATGGCTTCATTCAGCTCCGGTTCCCAACGATCAAGGCGAGTTACATGATC
CCCCATGTTGTGCAAAAAAGCGGTTAGCTCCTTCGGTCCTCCGATCGTTGTCAGAAGTAAGTTGGCCGCA
GTGTTATCACTCATGGTTATGGCAGCACTGCATAATTCTCTTACTGTCATGCCATCCGTAAGATGCTTTT
CTGTGACTGGTGAGTACTCAACCAAGTCATTCTGAGAATAGTGTATGCGGCGACCGAGTTGCTCTTGCCC
GGCGTCAATACGGGATAATACCGCGCCACATAGCAGAACTTTAAAAGTGCTCATCATTGGAAAACGTTCT
TCGGGGCGAAAACTCTCAAGGATCTTACCGCTGTTGAGATCCAGTTCGATGTAACCCACTCGTGCACCCA
ACTGATCTTCAGCATCTTTTACTTTCACCAGCGTTTCTGGGTGAGCAAAAACAGGAAGGCAAAATGCCGC
AAAAAAGGGAATAAGGGCGACACGGAAATGTTGAATACTCATACTCTTCCTTTTTCAATATTATTGAAGC
ATTTATCAGGGTTATTGTCTCATGAGCGGATACATATTTGAATGTATTTAGAAAAATAAACAAATAGGGG
TTCCGCGCACATTTCCCCGAAAAGTGCCACCTAAATTGTAAGCGTTAATATTTTGTTAAAATTCGCGTTA
AATTTTTGTTAAATCAGCTCATTTTTTAACCAATAGGCCGAAATCGGCAAAATCCCTTATAAATCAAAAG
AATAGACCGAGATAGGGT
[37 nt withheld, positions 7131-7167]
AAAGAACGTGGACTCCAACGTCAAAGG
[49 nt withheld, positions 7195-7243]
T
[91 nt withheld, positions 7245-7335]
G
[82 nt withheld, positions 7337-7418]
